Addgene plasmid #247733: YIplac211-FRB-msGFP2-Vrg4
Purpose: Insert an N-terminal FRB-msGFP2 tag at VRG4 by popin-popout
Depositing lab: Benjamin Glick. Depositing organization: University of Chicago.
Backbone
  Vector backbone: YIplac211
  Vector type: Yeast Expression
Growth in bacteria
  Bacterial resistance: Ampicillin, 100 μg/mL
  Growth temperature: 37°C
  Growth strain: DH5alpha
  Copy number: High Copy
Gene/Insert
  Gene/Insert name: FRB-msGFP2-Vrg4
  Species: S. cerevisiae (budding yeast)
  Cloning method: Gibson Cloning
Terms and licenses: Academic/Nonprofit Terms; Industry Terms: Not Available to Industry
How to cite: YIplac211-FRB-msGFP2-Vrg4 was a gift from Benjamin Glick (Addgene plasmid # 247733 ; http://n2t.net/addgene:247733 ; RRID:Addgene_247733)
