[The description below was written by a language model from this plasmid's Addgene catalogue record and pLannotate feature annotations shown in this document.]
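Description:
YIplac211-FRB-msGFP2-Vrg4 is a yeast integrating plasmid built on the YIplac211 backbone and designed to place an N-terminal FRB-msGFP2 tag on the endogenous VRG4 gene of Saccharomyces cerevisiae by the pop-in/pop-out method. In E. coli it is maintained as a high-copy plasmid through a ColE1/pUC-type origin and selected with ampicillin via the β-lactamase gene. The feature table shows no yeast replication origin or centromere, consistent with an integrative vector that must recombine into the genome to persist. The yeast marker is URA3 under its own promoter, which allows selection on medium lacking uracil and counterselection with 5-fluoroorotic acid. Remnants of the lac promoter/operator, lacZα, lacI, bom and rop are backbone carry-over.

The insert, assembled by Gibson cloning, is a continuous fusion of the FRB domain (the FKBP-rapamycin binding domain of human FRAP), a green fluorescent protein, and the full VRG4 coding sequence, which encodes the Golgi GDP-mannose transporter. The annotation tool labels the fluorescent protein as SiriusGFP, but the catalogue identifies it as msGFP2, so this is probably a closest-match call to a related Aequorea-derived variant. Downstream lies a fragment of the SDT1 gene on the opposite strand, presumably genomic flanking sequence carried along with VRG4. The region upstream of FRB is not annotated apart from a short hit to a rice actin promoter that is likely spurious, and the record does not name a promoter. In the pop-in/pop-out scheme, homologous integration at VRG4 is selected with URA3. Later 5-FOA counterselection recovers cells that have excised the vector, some of which retain only the tagged allele. The FRB tag is commonly used for rapamycin-induced dimerization with FKBP fusions, although the record does not state the downstream application.
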