Features (pLannotate 1.2.2; 17 found; start..end, strand, type, name):
      1..93      +  CDS            lacI (fragment): lac repressor; lacI; The lac repressor binds to the lac operator to inhibit transcription in E. coli. This inhibition can be relieved by adding lactose or isopropyl-β-D-thiogalactopyranoside (IPTG).
    106..127     +  protein_bind   CAP binding site: CAP binding activates transcription in the presence of cAMP. E. coli catabolite activator protein
    142..172     +  promoter       lac promoter: promoter for the E. coli lac operon
    180..196     +  protein_bind   lac operator: The lac repressor binds to the lac operator to inhibit transcription in E. coli. This inhibition can be relieved by adding lactose or isopropyl-β-D-thiogalactopyranoside (IPTG). lac repressor encoded by lacI
    536..560     +  promoter       Act1 promoter (fragment): rice actin promoter
    732..1010    +  CDS            FRB: FKBP-rapamycin binding domain of human FRAP
   1002..1724    +  CDS            SiriusGFP: SiriusGFP is a basic (constitutively fluorescent) green fluorescent protein published in 2018, derived from Aequorea victoria. It has moderate acid sensitivity.
   1737..2744    +  CDS            VRG4: GMT1_YEAST - Also known as GOG5, LDB3, MCD3, VAN2, VIG4. Experimental evidence at protein level: Swiss-Prot protein existence level 1. Involved in the import of GDP-mannose from the cytoplasm into the Golgi lumen. Defective copy causes severe glycosylation defect and abnormal retention of soluble endoplasmic reticulum proteins. Involved in vanadate sensitivity. From Saccharomyces cerevisiae (strain ATCC 204508 / S288c) (Baker's yeast).
   2858..3481    -  CDS            SDT1 (fragment): SDT1_YEAST - Also known as SSM1. Experimental evidence at protein level: Swiss-Prot protein existence level 1. Could be an enzyme that inactivates 6-azauracil by modifying it. From Saccharomyces cerevisiae (strain ATCC 204508 / S288c) (Baker's yeast).
   3480..3637    +  CDS            lacZα (fragment): LacZα fragment of β-galactosidase; lacZ fragment
   3643..3742    -  misc_feature   bom (fragment): basis of mobility region from pBR322
   3844..3879    -  CDS            rop (fragment): Rop protein, which maintains plasmids at low copy number; rop
   3968..4771    -  CDS            URA3: orotidine-5'-phosphate decarboxylase, required for uracil biosynthesis; S. cerevisiae URA3; yeast auxotrophic marker, counterselectable with 5-fluoroorotic acid (5-FOA)
   4772..4987    -  promoter       URA3 promoter: S. cerevisiae URA3
   5080..5184    +  promoter       AmpR promoter: bla
   5185..6045    +  CDS            AmpR: β-lactamase; bla; confers resistance to ampicillin, carbenicillin, and related antibiotics
   6216..6804    +  rep_origin     ori: high-copy-number ColE1/pMB1/pBR322/pUC origin of replication
>Addgene plasmid #247733 | YIplac211-FRB-msGFP2-Vrg4 | addgene full sequence | sequence record 492058 | Addgene NGS Result
GCGCCCAATACGCAAACCGCCTCTCCCCGCGCGTTGGCCGATTCATTAATGCAGCTGGCACGACAGGTTT
CCCGACTGGAAAGCGGGCAGTGAGCGCAACGCAATTAATGTGAGTTAGCTCACTCATTAGGCACCCCAGG
CTTTACACTTTATGCTTCCGGCTCGTATGTTGTGTGGAATTGTGAGCGGATAACAATTTCACACAGGAAA
CAGCTATGACCATGATTACGCCAAGCTTGTAATGGACCATGGCAATGTGCGCCATATATATATGCGGCTC
CCTTATGAGTAGAAGAAAATATATGACTGGTGGTACAAAGTGGCATGGTGGTATATAGATGTAGGAACAC
CATTTGAGTTTGCCATAATGATTAAATTTCCCTTTTTATAAAGAATTAGCCGCCCATAACACGAAAAATA
TCACAGTTGACGAAAGAAGACACGTCGCCTAAACGCGTAATGAATCGCAATATACGAAAAGCTAAACGGG
TTTTTCAGAATCCTCTTACCCAGCCTTGGATAATAGTTTTGGCCGAAAAAAAAAAAAAGAAAGAAAAAAA
TTGAAATTTCGCGATCCGAACAAACAATGAACAGAAAAACAGAATATATATAACGCTGCCAAGCCTATTT
CTTGTTGCCGATTAATTGTTGACATCCTCTTAATTACCAAAAGAGCCTAAGAAAACAAACACACTAACCA
CACAGTATCTTTCGCCCGAATGGCTTCTAGAATCCTCTGGCATGAGATGTGGCATGAAGGCCTGGAAGAG
GCATCTCGTTTGTACTTTGGGGAAAGGAACGTGAAAGGCATGTTTGAGGTGCTGGAGCCCTTGCATGCTA
TGATGGAACGGGGCCCCCAGACTCTGAAGGAAACATCCTTTAATCAGGCCTATGGTCGAGATTTAATGGA
GGCCCAAGAGTGGTGCAGGAAGTACATGAAATCAGGGAATGTCAAGGACCTCACCCAAGCCTGGGACCTC
TATTATCATGTGTTCCGACGAATCTCAAAGGGAGGTTCTGGAGGTTCCATGGATAGCACTGAGAGCTTGT
TCACAGGTGTTGTTCCTATCTTGGTCGAATTAGACGGTGACGTAAACGGTCATAAGTTCAGTGTTAGAGG
TGAAGGTGAAGGTGACGCTACTAACGGTAAATTGACATTGAAGTTTATTTGTACTACAGGTAAATTGCCA
GTTCCTTGGCCAACTTTGGTTACTACATTGACATACGGTGTTCAATGTTTTTCAAGATACCCAGATCATA
TGAAGCAACATGATTTCTTTAAGTCTGCTATGCCAGAAGGTTACGTTCAAGAAAGAACTATCACTTTTAA
AGATGATGGTACTTACAAGACAAGAGCAGAGGTTAAGTTCGAAGGTGACACTTTGGTTAACAGAATCGAA
TTGAAGGGTATCGATTTTAAAGAAGATGGTAATATTTTGGGTCATAAATTGGAATACAACTACAACTCAC
ATAACGTTTACATTACAGCTGATAAACAAAAGAATGGTATTAAAGCAAACTTCAAGATCAGACATAATGT
TGAAGATGGTTCTGTTCAATTAGCAGATCATTACCAACAAAACACTCCAATTGGTGACGGTCCAGTTTTG
TTACCAGATAACCATTACTTGTCTACACAATCAAAATTGTCTAAAGATCCAAACGAAAAGAGAGATCATA
TGGTTTTGTTAGAATTTGTTACTGCTGCTGGTATCACAGGTGGCAGTGGCGGTTCTTCAGAATTGAAAAC
AGGTCATGCAGGCCATAACCCTTGGGCTTCAGTTGCCAATTCCGGTCCGATCTCTATTTTATCCTACTGT
GGTTCCTCTATTTTAATGACGGTGACTAACAAGTTCGTCGTCAATTTGAAGGATTTCAACATGAACTTTG
TCATGCTTTTCGTGCAATCTTTGGTTTGTACTATAACCTTGATTATCCTACGTATACTGGGCTATGCGAA
GTTCCGTTCATTAAACAAAACAGACGCCAAGAACTGGTTCCCTATTTCCTTTTTACTGGTCTTGATGATC
TACACCTCTTCGAAGGCTTTACAATACTTGGCTGTTCCAATTTACACCATTTTCAAGAATTTGACTATTA
TCTTGATTGCTTATGGTGAGGTTCTCTTTTTTGGTGGCTCTGTCACCTCCATGGAATTGTCATCATTTTT
GTTGATGGTCCTTTCTTCTGTCGTTGCAACTTGGGGTGACCAGCAAGCTGTGGCTGCCAAGGCTGCTTCA
TTGGCTGAAGGAGCAGCCGGTGCTGTTGCCTCCTTTAACCCAGGTTATTTCTGGATGTTCACCAACTGTA
TCACTTCTGCATTATTCGTTCTTATAATGAGAAAGAGAATTAAGTTAACTAACTTCAAGGATTTCGACAC
TATGTTTTACAACAATGTTTTGGCTCTACCTATTCTATTGCTGTTTTCTTTCTGTGTGGAAGATTGGTCT
TCAGTTAATTTGACCAATAACTTTTCTAACGATTCGCTAACTGCTATGATCATCAGTGGTGTTGCATCCG
TCGGTATTTCTTACTGTTCCGGTTGGTGTGTTCGTGTTACTTCGTCTACTACATATTCGATGGTAGGGGC
TTTGAACAAGCTGCCAATTGCCTTGTCTGGTTTGATTTTCTTTGATGCTCCAAGAAACTTCTTATCTATT
CTCTCCATTTTTATTGGTTTCCTATCAGGTATTATTTATGCTGTTGCCAAACAAAAGAAGCAACAAGCCC
AACCTTTACGTAAATGAGAACTTACGGGGGGTGCAATTTATTTTTTTTTTTTGGTTTATTTTATTTTATA
GAGGCATCTAATGCAAGTAGATTTATATACAATTATACTTAAAATTGATATACCTTAGAACAGGTCGGAC
ACAACGTGTGGTAACTCCAATATATCACTAATGACAATAGCGCCTTCTGGTGTTTGCCCCAAAATTTCAT
TTACTTCATTCTCAACTAAATGAATACATGTTTTCATGCCCAATTTGATACCTGTCTCGATGTTTTTCCC
ACTGTCATCTATAAAATAAGCATTCTCGTATCTTGCCAACCCGCTTTCCTTCATGGCTTTTTCAAATGCT
TTAACATGTGGTTTGCAGACCAGCGTATCTGTCCTAGAGTAGTCACAATATGTCAATCCATCAAATAAAT
CCGCTATACCCAACAATCTCAGGCAACGTATTGCGTGGTTTTTATAAGCGTTGGTGAAAAGCCACAATTT
ATCAATCTTTCCCGATTGTCTCAATCTCAACAGCATATTCCTTAATGGTATATCAGGTTTCAAGATATCT
TGTAGTGGTAAGGAATCATCCACAAGCCGGTTATATTCCAGTGCGTTCACTTTGTGGAACATTACAAGTC
CCCTTATGGCAAGTCCATACTCTTTGTAGTAAGAGTTATTCAAAACGTGAGCATCTTCAGGTGATAGTTT
CAAGTGTGTTTGAAAGAACCTCAGTATAGATTGTTGCATAAGATCGTGAATTCACTGGCCGTCGTTTTAC
AACGTCGTGACTGGGAAAACCCTGGCGTTACCCAACTTAATCGCCTTGCAGCACATCCCCCTTTCGCCAG
CTGGCGTAATAGCGAAGAGGCCCGCACCGATCGCCCTTCCCAACAGTTGCGCAGCCTGAATGGCGAATGG
CGCCTGATGCGGTATTTTCTCCTTACGCATCTGTGCGGTATTTCACACCGCATATGGTGCACTCTCAGTA
CAATCTGCTCTGATGCCGCATAGTTAAGCCAGCCCCGACACCCGCCAACACCCGCTGACGCGCCCTGACG
GGCTTGTCTGCTCCCGGCATCCGCTTACAGACAAGCTGTGACCGTCTCCGGGAGCTGCATGTGTCAGAGG
TTTTCACCGTCATCACCGAAACGCGCGAGACGAAAGGGCGGGTAATAACTGATATAATTAAATTGAAGCT
CTAATTTGTGAGTTTAGTATACATGCATTTACTTATAATACAGTTTTTTAGTTTTGCTGGCCGCATCTTC
TCAAATATGCTTCCCAGCCTGCTTTTCTGTAACGTTCACCCTCTACCTTAGCATCCCTTCCCTTTGCAAA
TAGTCCTCTTCCAACAATAATAATGTCAGATCCTGTAGAGACCACATCATCCACGGTTCTATACTGTTGA
CCCAATGCGTCTCCCTTGTCATCTAAACCCACACCGGGTGTCATAATCAACCAATCGTAACCTTCATCTC
TTCCACCCATGTCTCTTTGAGCAATAAAGCCGATAACAAAATCTTTGTCGCTCTTCGCAATGTCAACAGT
ACCCTTAGTATATTCTCCAGTAGATAGGGAGCCCTTGCATGACAATTCTGCTAACATCAAAAGGCCTCTA
GGTTCCTTTGTTACTTCTTCTGCCGCCTGCTTCAAACCGCTAACAATACCTGGGCCCACCACACCGTGTG
CATTCGTAATGTCTGCCCATTCTGCTATTCTGTATACACCCGCAGAGTACTGCAATTTGACTGTATTACC
AATGTCAGCAAATTTTCTGTCTTCGAAGAGTAAAAAATTGTACTTGGCGGATAATGCCTTTAGCGGCTTA
ACTGTGCCCTCCATGGAAAAATCAGTCAAGATATCCACATGTGTTTTTAGTAAACAAATTTTGGGACCTA
ATGCTTCAACTAACTCCAGTAATTCCTTGGTGGTACGAACATCCAATGAAGCACACAAGTTTGTTTGCTT
TTCGTGCATGATATTAAATAGCTTGGCAGCAACAGGACTAGGATGAGTAGCAGCACGTTCCTTATATGTA
GCTTTCGACATGATTTATCTTCGTTTCCTGCATGTTTTTGTTCTGTGCAGTTGGGTTAAGAATACTGGGC
AATTTCATGTTTCTTCAACACTACATATGCGTATATATACCAATCTAAGTCTGTGCTCCTTCCTTCGTTC
TTCCTTCTGTTCGGAGATTACCGAATCAAAAAAATTTCAAGGAAACCGAAATCAAAAAAAAGAATAAAAA
AAAAATGATGAATTGAAAAGCTGGCCTCGTGATACGCCTATTTTTATAGGTTAATGTCATGATAATAATG
GTTTCTTAGACGTCAGGTGGCACTTTTCGGGGAAATGTGCGCGGAACCCCTATTTGTTTATTTTTCTAAA
TACATTCAAATATGTATCCGCTCATGAGACAATAACCCTGATAAATGCTTCAATAATATTGAAAAAGGAA
GAGTATGAGTATTCAACATTTCCGTGTCGCCCTTATTCCCTTTTTTGCGGCATTTTGCCTTCCTGTTTTT
GCTCACCCAGAAACGCTGGTGAAAGTAAAAGATGCTGAAGATCAGTTGGGTGCACGAGTGGGTTACATCG
AACTGGATCTCAACAGCGGTAAGATCCTTGAGAGTTTTCGCCCCGAAGAACGTTTTCCAATGATGAGCAC
TTTTAAAGTTCTGCTATGTGGCGCGGTATTATCCCGTATTGACGCCGGGCAAGAGCAACTCGGTCGCCGC
ATACACTATTCTCAGAATGACTTGGTTGAGTACTCACCAGTCACAGAAAAGCATCTTACGGATGGCATGA
CAGTAAGAGAATTATGCAGTGCTGCCATAACCATGAGTGATAACACTGCGGCCAACTTACTTCTGACAAC
GATCGGAGGACCGAAGGAGCTAACCGCTTTTTTGCACAACATGGGGGATCATGTAACTCGCCTTGATCGT
TGGGAACCGGAGCTGAATGAAGCCATACCAAACGACGAGCGTGACACCACGATGCCTGTAGCAATGGCAA
CAACGTTGCGCAAACTATTAACTGGCGAACTACTTACTCTAGCTTCCCGGCAACAATTAATAGACTGGAT
GGAGGCGGATAAAGTTGCAGGACCACTTCTGCGCTCGGCCCTTCCGGCTGGCTGGTTTATTGCTGATAAA
TCTGGAGCCGGTGAGCGTGGGTCTCGCGGTATCATTGCAGCACTGGGGCCAGATGGTAAGCCCTCCCGTA
TCGTAGTTATCTACACGACGGGGAGTCAGGCAACTATGGATGAACGAAATAGACAGATCGCTGAGATAGG
TGCCTCACTGATTAAGCATTGGTAACTGTCAGACCAAGTTTACTCATATATACTTTAGATTGATTTAAAA
CTTCATTTTTAATTTAAAAGGATCTAGGTGAAGATCCTTTTTGATAATCTCATGACCAAAATCCCTTAAC
GTGAGTTTTCGTTCCACTGAGCGTCAGACCCCGTAGAAAAGATCAAAGGATCTTCTTGAGATCCTTTTTT
TCTGCGCGTAATCTGCTGCTTGCAAACAAAAAAACCACCGCTACCAGCGGTGGTTTGTTTGCCGGATCAA
GAGCTACCAACTCTTTTTCCGAAGGTAACTGGCTTCAGCAGAGCGCAGATACCAAATACTGTTCTTCTAG
TGTAGCCGTAGTTAGGCCACCACTTCAAGAACTCTGTAGCACCGCCTACATACCTCGCTCTGCTAATCCT
GTTACCAGTGGCTGCTGCCAGTGGCGATAAGTCGTGTCTTACCGGGTTGGACTCAAGACGATAGTTACCG
GATAAGGCGCAGCGGTCGGGCTGAACGGGGGGTTCGTGCACACAGCCCAGCTTGGAGCGAACGACCTACA
CCGAACTGAGATACCTACAGCGTGAGCTATGAGAAAGCGCCACGCTTCCCGAAGGGAGAAAGGCGGACAG
GTATCCGGTAAGCGGCAGGGTCGGAACAGGAGAGCGCACGAGGGAGCTTCCAGGGGGAAACGCCTGGTAT
CTTTATAGTCCTGTCGGGTTTCGCCACCTCTGACTTGAGCGTCGATTTTTGTGATGCTCGTCAGGGGGGC
GGAGCCTATGGAAAAACGCCAGCAACGCGGCCTTTTTACGGTTCCTGGCCTTTTGCTGGCCTTTTGCTCA
CATGTTCTTTCCTGCGTTATCCCCTGATTCTGTGGATAACCGTATTACCGCCTTTGAGTGAGCTGATACC
GCTCGCCGCAGCCGAACGACCGAGCGCAGCGAGTCAGTGAGCGAGGAAGCGGAAGA
